>Addgene plasmid #87072 | pLenti6.2-3xFLAG-V5-ccdB | addgene full sequence | sequence record 227699 | Addgene NGS Result
AATGTAGTCTTATGCAATACTCTTGTAGTCTTGCAACATGGTAACGATGAGTTAGCAACATGCCTTACAA
GGAGAGAAAAAGCACCGTGCATGCCGATTGGTGGAAGTAAGGTGGTACGATCGTGCCTTATTAGGAAGGC
AACAGACGGGTCTGACATGGATTGGACGAACCACTGAATTGCCGCATTGCAGAGATATTGTATTTAAGTG
CCTAGCTCGATACATAAACGGGTCTCTCTGGTTAGACCAGATCTGAGCCTGGGAGCTCTCTGGCTAACTA
GGGAACCCACTGCTTAAGCCTCAATAAAGCTTGCCTTGAGTGCTTCAAGTAGTGTGTGCCCGTCTGTTGT
GTGACTCTGGTAACTAGAGATCCCTCAGACCCTTTTAGTCAGTGTGGAAAATCTCTAGCAGTGGCGCCCG
AACAGGGACTTGAAAGCGAAAGGGAAACCAGAGGAGCTCTCTCGACGCAGGACTCGGCTTGCTGAAGCGC
GCACGGCAAGAGGCGAGGGGCGGCGACTGGTGAGTACGCCAAAAATTTTGACTAGCGGAGGCTAGAAGGA
GAGAGATGGGTGCGAGAGCGTCAGTATTAAGCGGGGGAGAATTAGATCGCGATGGGAAAAAATTCGGTTA
AGGCCAGGGGGAAAGAAAAAATATAAATTAAAACATATAGTATGGGCAAGCAGGGAGCTAGAACGATTCG
CAGTTAATCCTGGCCTGTTAGAAACATCAGAAGGCTGTAGACAAATACTGGGACAGCTACAACCATCCCT
TCAGACAGGATCAGAAGAACTTAGATCATTATATAATACAGTAGCAACCCTCTATTGTGTGCATCAAAGG
ATAGAGATAAAAGACACCAAGGAAGCTTTAGACAAGATAGAGGAAGAGCAAAACAAAAGTAAGACCACCG
CACAGCAAGCGGCCGCTGATCTTCAGACCTGGAGGAGGAGATATGAGGGACAATTGGAGAAGTGAATTAT
ATAAATATAAAGTAGTAAAAATTGAACCATTAGGAGTAGCACCCACCAAGGCAAAGAGAAGAGTGGTGCA
GAGAGAAAAAAGAGCAGTGGGAATAGGAGCTTTGTTCCTTGGGTTCTTGGGAGCAGCAGGAAGCACTATG
GGCGCAGCGTCAATGACGCTGACGGTACAGGCCAGACAATTATTGTCTGGTATAGTGCAGCAGCAGAACA
ATTTGCTGAGGGCTATTGAGGCGCAACAGCATCTGTTGCAACTCACAGTCTGGGGCATCAAGCAGCTCCA
GGCAAGAATCCTGGCTGTGGAAAGATACCTAAAGGATCAACAGCTCCTGGGGATTTGGGGTTGCTCTGGA
AAACTCATTTGCACCACTGCTGTGCCTTGGAATGCTAGTTGGAGTAATAAATCTCTGGAACAGATTTGGA
ATCACACGACCTGGATGGAGTGGGACAGAGAAATTAACAATTACACAAGCTTAATACACTCCTTAATTGA
AGAATCGCAAAACCAGCAAGAAAAGAATGAACAAGAATTATTGGAATTAGATAAATGGGCAAGTTTGTGG
AATTGGTTTAACATAACAAATTGGCTGTGGTATATAAAATTATTCATAATGATAGTAGGAGGCTTGGTAG
GTTTAAGAATAGTTTTTGCTGTACTTTCTATAGTGAATAGAGTTAGGCAGGGATATTCACCATTATCGTT
TCAGACCCACCTCCCAACCCCGAGGGGACCCGACAGGCCCGAAGGAATAGAAGAAGAAGGTGGAGAGAGA
GACAGAGACAGATCCATTCGATTAGTGAACGGATCTCGACGGTATCGATGTCGACGTTAACGCTAGCGAC
TGGGTCTGCGATGTCGACGTTAACGCTAGCGACTGGGTCTGCGATAAGCTTGGGAGTTCCGCGTTACATA
ACTTACGGTAAATGGCCCGCCTGGCTGACCGCCCAACGACCCCCGCCCATTGACGTCAATAATGACGTAT
GTTCCCATAGTAACGCCAATAGGGACTTTCCATTGACGTCAATGGGTGGAGTATTTACGGTAAACTGCCC
ACTTGGCAGTACATCAAGTGTATCATATGCCAAGTACGCCCCCTATTGACGTCAATGACGGTAAATGGCC
CGCCTGGCATTATGCCCAGTACATGACCTTATGGGACTTTCCTACTTGGCAGTACATCTACGTATTAGTC
ATCGCTATTACCATGGTGATGCGGTTTTGGCAGTACATCAATGGGCGTGGATAGCGGTTTGACTCACGGG
GATTTCCAAGTCTCCACCCCATTGACGTCAATGGGAGTTTGTTTTGGCACCAAAATCAACGGGACTTTCC
AAAATGTCGTAACAACTCCGCCCCATTGACGCAAATGGGCGGTAGGCGTGTACGGTGGGAGGTCTATATA
AGCAGAGCTCGTTTAGTGAACCGTCAGATCGCCTGGAGACGCCATCCACGCTGTTTTGACCTCCATAGAA
GACACCGACTCTAGAGGATCCAGCCATGGACTACAAAGACCATGACGGTGATTATAAAGATCATGACATC
GACTACAAGGATGACGATGACAAGGGCTCGGGCTCGACCTCGGGTAAGCCTATCCCTAACCCTCTCCTCG
GTCTCGATTCTACAAGTTTGTACAAAAAAGCTGAACGAGAAACGTAAAATGATATAAATATCAATATATT
AAATTAGATTTTGCATAAAAAACAGACTACATAATACTGTAAAACACAACATATCCAGTCACTATGGCGG
CCGCATTAGGCACCCCAGGCTTTACACTTTATGCTTCCGGCTCGTATAATGTGTGGATTTTGAGTTAGGA
TCCGTCGAGATTTTCAGGAGCTAAGGAAGCTAAAATGGAGAAAAAAATCACTGGATATACCACCGTTGAT
ATATCCCAATGGCATCGTAAAGAACATTTTGAGGCATTTCAGTCAGTTGCTCAATGTACCTATAACCAGA
CCGTTCAGCTGGATATTACGGCCTTTTTAAAGACCGTAAAGAAAAATAAGCACAAGTTTTATCCGGCCTT
TATTCACATTCTTGCCCGCCTGATGAATGCTCATCCGGAATTCCGTATGGCAATGAAAGACGGTGAGCTG
GTGATATGGGATAGTGTTCACCCTTGTTACACCGTTTTCCATGAGCAAACTGAAACGTTTTCATCGCTCT
GGAGTGAATACCACGACGATTTCCGGCAGTTTCTACACATATATTCGCAAGATGTGGCGTGTTACGGTGA
AAACCTGGCCTATTTCCCTAAAGGGTTTATTGAGAATATGTTTTTCGTCTCAGCCAATCCCTGGGTGAGT
TTCACCAGTTTTGATTTAAACGTGGCCAATATGGACAACTTCTTCGCCCCCGTTTTCACCATGGGCAAAT
ATTATACGCAAGGCGACAAGGTGCTGATGCCGCTGGCGATTCAGGTTCATCATGCCGTTTGTGATGGCTT
CCATGTCGGCAGAATGCTTAATGAATTACAACAGTACTGCGATGAGTGGCAGGGCGGGGCGTAAAGATCT
GGATCCGGCTTACTAAAAGCCAGATAACAGTATGCGTATTTGCGCGCTGATTTTTGCGGTATAAGAATAT
ATACTGATATGTATACCCGAAGTATGTCAAAAAGAGGTATGCTATGAAGCAGCGTATTACAGTGACAGTT
GACAGCGACAGCTATCAGTTGCTCAAGGCATATATGATGTCAATATCTCCGGTCTGGTAAGCACAACCAT
GCAGAATGAAGCCCGTCGTCTGCGTGCCGAACGCTGGAAAGCGGAAAATCAGGAAGGGATGGCTGAGGTC
GCCCGGTTTATTGAAATGAACGGCTCTTTTGCTGACGAGAACAGGGGCTGGTGAAATGCAGTTTAAGGTT
TACACCTATAAAAGAGAGAGCCGTTATCGTCTGTTTGTGGATGTACAGAGTGATATTATTGACACGCCCG
GGCGACGGATGGTGATCCCCCTGGCCAGTGCACGTCTGCTGTCAGATAAAGTCTCCCGTGAACTTTACCC
GGTGGTGCATATCGGGGATGAAAGCTGGCGCATGATGACCACCGATATGGCCAGTGTGCCGGTCTCCGTT
ATCGGGGAAGAAGTGGCTGATCTCAGCCACCGCGAAAATGACATCAAAAACGCCATTAACCTGATGTTCT
GGGGAATATAAATGTCAGGCTCCCTTATACACAGCCAGTCTGCAGGTCGACCATAGTGACTGGATATGTT
GTGTTTTACAGTATTATGTAGTCTGTTTTTTATGCAAAATCTAATTTAATATATTGATATTTATATCATT
TTACGTTTCTCGTTCAGCTTTCTTGTACAAAGTGGTTGCTCTATAGTAACTCGAGTCTAGAGGGCCCGCG
GTTCGAAGGTAAGCCTATCCCTAACCCTCTCCTCGGTCTCGATTCTACGCGTACCGGTTAGTAATGACGA
TGGTACCTACCGGGTAGGGGAGGCGCTTTTCCCAAGGCAGTCTGGAGCATGCGCTTTAGCAGCCCCGCTG
GGCACTTGGCGCTACACAAGTGGCCTCTGGCCTCGCACACATTCCACATCCACCGGTAGGCGCCAACCGG
CTCCGTTCTTTGGTGGCCCCTTCGCGCCACCTTCTACTCCTCCCCTAGTCAGGAAGTTCCCCCCCGCCCC
GCAGCTCGCGTCGTGCAGGACGTGACAAATGGAAGTAGCACGTCTCACTAGTCTCGTGCAGATGGACAGC
ACCGCTGAGCAATGGAAGCGGGTAGGCCTTTGGGGCAGCGGCCAATAGCAGCTTTGCTCCTTCGCTTTCT
GGGCTCAGAGGCTGGGAAGGGGTGGGTCCGGGGGCGGGCTCAGGGGCGGGCTCAGGGGCGGGGCGGGCGC
CCGAAGGTCCTCCGGAGGCCCGGCATTCTGCACGCTTCAAAAGCGCACGTCTGCCGCGCTGTTCTCCTCT
TCCTCATCTCCGGGCCTTTCGACTCTAGACACGTGTTGACAATTAATCATCGGCATAGTATATCGGCATA
GTATAATACGACAAGGTGAGGAACTAAACCATGGCCAAGCCTTTGTCTCAAGAAGAATCCACCCTCATTG
AAAGAGCAACGGCTACAATCAACAGCATCCCCATCTCTGAAGACTACAGCGTCGCCAGCGCAGCTCTCTC
TAGCGACGGCCGCATCTTCACTGGTGTCAATGTATATCATTTTACTGGGGGACCTTGTGCAGAACTCGTG
GTGCTGGGCACTGCTGCTGCTGCGGCAGCTGGCAACCTGACTTGTATCGTCGCGATCGGAAATGAGAACA
GGGGCATCTTGAGCCCCTGCGGACGGTGCCGACAGGTGCTTCTCGATCTGCATCCTGGGATCAAAGCCAT
AGTGAAGGACAGTGATGGACAGCCGACGGCAGTTGGGATTCGTGAATTGCTGCCCTCTGGTTATGTGTGG
GAGGGCTAAGCACAATTCGAGCTCGGTACCTTTAAGACCAATGACTTACAAGGCAGCTGTAGATCTTAGC
CACTTTTTAAAAGAAAAGGGGGGACTGGAAGGGCTAATTCACTCCCAACGAAGACAAGATCTGCTTTTTG
CTTGTACTGGGTCTCTCTGGTTAGACCAGATCTGAGCCTGGGAGCTCTCTGGCTAACTAGGGAACCCACT
GCTTAAGCCTCAATAAAGCTTGCCTTGAGTGCTTCAAGTAGTGTGTGCCCGTCTGTTGTGTGACTCTGGT
AACTAGAGATCCCTCAGACCCTTTTAGTCAGTGTGGAAAATCTCTAGCAGTAGTAGTTCATGTCATCTTA
TTATTCAGTATTTATAACTTGCAAAGAAATGAATATCAGAGAGTGAGAGGAACTTGTTTATTGCAGCTTA
TAATGGTTACAAATAAAGCAATAGCATCACAAATTTCACAAATAAAGCATTTTTTTCACTGCATTCTAGT
TGTGGTTTGTCCAAACTCATCAATGTATCTTATCATGTCTGGCTCTAGCTATCCCGCCCCTAACTCCGCC
CATCCCGCCCCTAACTCCGCCCAGTTCCGCCCATTCTCCGCCCCATGGCTGACTAATTTTTTTTATTTAT
GCAGAGGCCGAGGCCGCCTCGGCCTCTGAGCTATTCCAGAAGTAGTGAGGAGGCTTTTTTGGAGGCCTAG
GGACGTACCCAATTCGCCCTATAGTGAGTCGTATTACGCGCGCTCACTGGCCGTCGTTTTACAACGTCGT
GACTGGGAAAACCCTGGCGTTACCCAACTTAATCGCCTTGCAGCACATCCCCCTTTCGCCAGCTGGCGTA
ATAGCGAAGAGGCCCGCACCGATCGCCCTTCCCAACAGTTGCGCAGCCTGAATGGCGAATGGG
[124 nt withheld, positions 6294-6417]
C
[91 nt withheld, positions 6419-6509]
A
[49 nt withheld, positions 6511-6559]
CCTTTGACGTTGGAGTCCACGTTCTTT
[37 nt withheld, positions 6587-6623]
ACCCTATCTCGGTCTATTCTTTTGATTTATAAGGGATTTTGCCGATTTCGGCCTATTGGTTAAAAAATGA
GCTGATTTAACAAAAATTTAACGCGAATTTTAACAAAATATTAACGCTTACAATTTAGGTGGCACTTTTC
GGGGAAATGTGCGCGGAACCCCTATTTGTTTATTTTTCTAAATACATTCAAATATGTATCCGCTCATGAG
ACAATAACCCTGATAAATGCTTCAATAATATTGAAAAAGGAAGAGTATGAGTATTCAACATTTCCGTGTC
GCCCTTATTCCCTTTTTTGCGGCATTTTGCCTTCCTGTTTTTGCTCACCCAGAAACGCTGGTGAAAGTAA
AAGATGCTGAAGATCAGTTGGGTGCACGAGTGGGTTACATCGAACTGGATCTCAACAGCGGTAAGATCCT
TGAGAGTTTTCGCCCCGAAGAACGTTTTCCAATGATGAGCACTTTTAAAGTTCTGCTATGTGGCGCGGTA
TTATCCCGTATTGACGCCGGGCAAGAGCAACTCGGTCGCCGCATACACTATTCTCAGAATGACTTGGTTG
AGTACTCACCAGTCACAGAAAAGCATCTTACGGATGGCATGACAGTAAGAGAATTATGCAGTGCTGCCAT
AACCATGAGTGATAACACTGCGGCCAACTTACTTCTGACAACGATCGGAGGACCGAAGGAGCTAACCGCT
TTTTTGCACAACATGGGGGATCATGTAACTCGCCTTGATCGTTGGGAACCGGAGCTGAATGAAGCCATAC
CAAACGACGAGCGTGACACCACGATGCCTGTAGCAATGGCAACAACGTTGCGCAAACTATTAACTGGCGA
ACTACTTACTCTAGCTTCCCGGCAACAATTAATAGACTGGATGGAGGCGGATAAAGTTGCAGGACCACTT
CTGCGCTCGGCCCTTCCGGCTGGCTGGTTTATTGCTGATAAATCTGGAGCCGGTGAGCGTGGGTCTCGCG
GTATCATTGCAGCACTGGGGCCAGATGGTAAGCCCTCCCGTATCGTAGTTATCTACACGACGGGGAGTCA
GGCAACTATGGATGAACGAAATAGACAGATCGCTGAGATAGGTGCCTCACTGATTAAGCATTGGTAACTG
TCAGACCAAGTTTACTCATATATACTTTAGATTGATTTAAAACTTCATTTTTAATTTAAAAGGATCTAGG
TGAAGATCCTTTTTGATAATCTCATGACCAAAATCCCTTAACGTGAGTTTTCGTTCCACTGAGCGTCAGA
CCCCGTAGAAAAGATCAAAGGATCTTCTTGAGATCCTTTTTTTCTGCGCGTAATCTGCTGCTTGCAAACA
AAAAAACCACCGCTACCAGCGGTGGTTTGTTTGCCGGATCAAGAGCTACCAACTCTTTTTCCGAAGGTAA
CTGGCTTCAGCAGAGCGCAGATACCAAATACTGTTCTTCTAGTGTAGCCGTAGTTAGGCCACCACTTCAA
GAACTCTGTAGCACCGCCTACATACCTCGCTCTGCTAATCCTGTTACCAGTGGCTGCTGCCAGTGGCGAT
AAGTCGTGTCTTACCGGGTTGGACTCAAGACGATAGTTACCGGATAAGGCGCAGCGGTCGGGCTGAACGG
GGGGTTCGTGCACACAGCCCAGCTTGGAGCGAACGACCTACACCGAACTGAGATACCTACAGCGTGAGCT
ATGAGAAAGCGCCACGCTTCCCGAAGGGAGAAAGGCGGACAGGTATCCGGTAAGCGGCAGGGTCGGAACA
GGAGAGCGCACGAGGGAGCTTCCAGGGGGAAACGCCTGGTATCTTTATAGTCCTGTCGGGTTTCGCCACC
TCTGACTTGAGCGTCGATTTTTGTGATGCTCGTCAGGGGGGCGGAGCCTATGGAAAAACGCCAGCAACGC
GGCCTTTTTACGGTTCCTGGCCTTTTGCTGGCCTTTTGCTCACATGTTCTTTCCTGCGTTATCCCCTGAT
TCTGTGGATAACCGTATTACCGCCTTTGAGTGAGCTGATACCGCTCGCCGCAGCCGAACGACCGAGCGCA
GCGAGTCAGTGAGCGAGGAAGCGGAAGAGCGCCCAATACGCAAACCGCCTCTCCCCGCGCGTTGGCCGAT
TCATTAATGCAGCTGGCACGACAGGTTTCCCGACTGGAAAGCGGGCAGTGAGCGCAACGCAATTAATGTG
AGTTAGCTCACTCATTAGGCACCCCAGGCTTTACACTTTATGCTTCCGGCTCGTATGTTGTGTGGAATTG
TGAGCGGATAACAATTTCACACAGGAAACAGCTATGACCATGATTACGCCAAGCGCGCAATTAACCCTCA
CTAAAGGGAACAAAAGCTGGAGCTGCAAGCTT
Features (pLannotate 1.2.2; 36 found; start..end, strand, type, name):
      3..229     +  promoter       RSV promoter: Rous sarcoma virus enhancer/promoter
    230..410     +  LTR            5' LTR (truncated): truncated 5' long terminal repeat (LTR) from HIV-1
    457..582     +  misc_feature   HIV-1 Ψ: packaging signal of human immunodeficiency virus type 1
    566..929     +  CDS            HIV-1 gag (fragment): gag protein from human immunodeficiency virus 1; gag
   1075..1308    +  misc_feature   RRE: The Rev response element (RRE) of HIV-1 allows for Rev-dependent mRNA export from the nucleus to the cytoplasm.
   1685..1785    +  CDS            Rev (fragment): human immunodeficiency virus 1 (HIV-1) Rev protein; rev; enhances nuclear export of unspliced and incompletely spliced viral mRNAs
   1882..2185    +  enhancer       CMV enhancer: human cytomegalovirus immediate early enhancer
   2186..2389    +  promoter       CMV promoter: human cytomegalovirus (CMV) immediate early promoter
   2479..2544    +  CDS            3xFLAG: three tandem FLAG® epitope tags, followed by an enterokinase cleavage site
   2563..2603    +  CDS            V5 tag (fragment): epitope tag from simian virus 5
   2602..2726    +  protein_bind   attR1: mutant version of attR; recombination site for the Gateway® LR reaction LR Clonase™
   2751..2781    +  promoter       lac UV5 promoter: E. coli lac promoter with an "up" mutation
   2805..2834    +  promoter       cat promoter (fragment): promoter of the E. coli cat gene encoding chloramphenicol acetyltransferase
   2835..3494    +  CDS            CmR: chloramphenicol acetyltransferase; cat; confers resistance to chloramphenicol
   3673..3831    +  CDS            ccdA (fragment): CCDA_ECO57 - Also known as H, letA. Experimental evidence at protein level: Swiss-Prot protein existence level 1. Antitoxin component of a type II toxin-antitoxin (TA) system which inhibits the post-segregational killing (PSK) of plasmid-free cells, also referred to as a plasmid addiction system. Binds to and blocks the activity of CcdB; will also remove bound CcdB protein from the CcdB-GyrA complex by forming a CcdA-CcdB complex, a process termed rejuvenation. Functions as a transcriptional corepressor for the ccdAB operon, repression also requires CcdB (By similarity). From Escherichia coli
   3836..4138    +  CDS            ccdB: CCDB_ECOLI - Also known as G, letB, letD. Experimental evidence at protein level: Swiss-Prot protein existence level 1. Toxic component of a type II toxin-antitoxin (TA) system, functioning in plasmid maintainence. Responsible for the post- segregational killing (PSK) of plasmid-free cells, also referred to as a plasmid addiction system. Half-life of over 2 hours. Cell killing by CcdB is accompanied by filamentation, defects in chromosome and plasmid segregation, defects in cell division, formation of anucleate cells, decreased DNA synthesis and plasmid loss. Interferes with the activity of DN
   4182..4306    -  protein_bind   attR2: mutant version of attR; recombination site for the Gateway® LR reaction LR Clonase™
   4348..4389    +  CDS            V5 tag: epitope tag from simian virus 5
   4422..4921    +  promoter       PGK promoter: mouse phosphoglycerate kinase 1 promoter
   4935..4982    +  promoter       EM7 promoter: synthetic bacterial promoter&nbsp
   5001..5399    +  CDS            BSD: blasticidin S deaminase; Aspergillus terreus BSD; confers resistance to blasticidin
   5416..5484    +  CDS            nef (fragment): NEF_HV1Z2 - Experimental evidence at protein level: Swiss-Prot protein existence level 1. Extracellular Nef protein targets CD4(+) T-lymphocytes for apoptosis by interacting with CXCR4 surface receptors. From Human immunodeficiency virus type 1 group M subtype D (isolate Z2/CDC-Z34) (HIV-1).
   5486..5719    +  LTR            3' LTR (ΔU3): self-inactivating 3' long terminal repeat (LTR) from HIV-1
   5791..5912    +  polyA_signal   SV40 poly(A) signal: SV40 polyadenylation signal
   5952..6087    +  rep_origin     SV40 ori: SV40 origin of replication
   6108..6126    -  promoter       T7 promoter: promoter for bacteriophage T7 RNA polymerase
   6134..6289    +  CDS            lacZα (fragment): LacZα fragment of β-galactosidase; lacZ fragment
   6294..6722    +  rep_origin     f1 ori (sequence partly withheld): f1 bacteriophage origin of replication; arrow indicates direction of (+) strand synthesis
   6775..6879    +  promoter       AmpR promoter: bla
   6880..7740    +  CDS            AmpR: β-lactamase; bla; confers resistance to ampicillin, carbenicillin, and related antibiotics
   7911..8499    +  rep_origin     ori: high-copy-number ColE1/pMB1/pBR322/pUC origin of replication
   8682..8774    +  CDS            lacI (fragment): lac repressor; lacI; The lac repressor binds to the lac operator to inhibit transcription in E. coli. This inhibition can be relieved by adding lactose or isopropyl-β-D-thiogalactopyranoside (IPTG).
   8787..8808    +  protein_bind   CAP binding site: CAP binding activates transcription in the presence of cAMP. E. coli catabolite activator protein
   8823..8853    +  promoter       lac promoter: promoter for the E. coli lac operon
   8861..8877    +  protein_bind   lac operator: The lac repressor binds to the lac operator to inhibit transcription in E. coli. This inhibition can be relieved by adding lactose or isopropyl-β-D-thiogalactopyranoside (IPTG). lac repressor encoded by lacI
   8922..8940    +  promoter       T3 promoter: promoter for bacteriophage T3 RNA polymerase
