[The description below was written by a language model from this plasmid's Addgene catalogue record and pLannotate feature annotations shown in this document.]
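Description:
pLenti6.2-3xFLAG-V5-ccdB is an empty Gateway destination vector built on the Invitrogen pLenti6.2 backbone, intended for lentiviral delivery and expression of N-terminally tagged proteins in mammalian cells. The viral portion has a third-generation, self-inactivating layout: an RSV promoter fused to a truncated HIV-1 5' LTR drives the genomic RNA, followed by the Ψ packaging signal (with a gag fragment), the Rev response element for Rev-dependent nuclear export, and a ΔU3 3' LTR that disables LTR promoter activity after integration. An SV40 poly(A) signal and SV40 origin lie downstream of the 3' LTR. In bacteria the plasmid replicates from a high-copy ColE1/pUC-type origin, also carries an f1 origin, and is selected with ampicillin (AmpR). Chloramphenicol selects for the Gateway cassette.

The expression unit consists of the CMV enhancer/promoter followed by a 3xFLAG epitope and a V5 tag that runs directly into attR1. Between attR1 and attR2 sits the standard Gateway counter-selection cassette, with the chloramphenicol resistance gene and the ccdB toxin gene, which is why the plasmid must be maintained in a ccdB-tolerant strain. An LR recombination with an entry clone replaces this cassette with the gene of interest, placing it in frame behind the 3xFLAG-V5 tag, and loss of ccdB allows recombinants to grow in ordinary E. coli. A second V5 tag is annotated just downstream of attR2, a remnant of the parental backbone that would be translated only if the inserted ORF lacks a stop codon. A mouse PGK promoter (with the bacterial EM7 promoter) drives blasticidin S deaminase for selecting transduced cells. The associated publication concerns a quantitative chaperone interaction network, consistent with use of the tagged proteins for detection and affinity purification.
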