Addgene plasmid #87072: pLenti6.2-3xFLAG-V5-ccdB
Purpose: (Empty Backbone) Lentiviral Gateway-compatible expression vector backbone with a N-terminal 3xFLAG-V5 tag
Depositing lab: Susan Lindquist & Mikko Taipale. Depositing organization: Whitehead Institute for Biomedical Research. Publication: A quantitative chaperone interaction network reveals the architecture of cellular protein homeostasis pathways. Taipale M, Tucker G, Peng J, Krykbaeva I, Lin ZY, Larsen B, Choi H, Berger B, Gingras AC, Lindquist S. Cell. 2014 Jul 17;158(2):434-48. doi: 10.1016/j.cell.2014.05.039. PubMed 25036637.
Backbone
  Vector backbone: pLenti6.2
  Backbone manufacturer: Invitrogen
  Vector type: Mammalian Expression, Lentiviral
  Selectable markers: Blasticidin
  Tag / fusion protein: 3xFLAG-V5 (N terminal on backbone)
Growth in bacteria
  Bacterial resistance: Chloramphenicol and Ampicillin, 25 & 100 μg/mL
  Growth temperature: 30°C
  Growth strain: ccdB Survival
  Copy number: High Copy
Gene/Insert
  Gene/Insert name: None
  Tag / fusion protein: 3xFLAG-V5 (N terminal on backbone)
Terms and licenses: Academic/Nonprofit Terms; Industry Terms: Not Available to Industry
How to cite: pLenti6.2-3xFLAG-V5-ccdB was a gift from Susan Lindquist & Mikko Taipale (Addgene plasmid # 87072 ; http://n2t.net/addgene:87072 ; RRID:Addgene_87072)
